Addgene plasmid #38255: pET22b-CPDSacI
Purpose: (Empty Backbone)
Depositing lab: Matthew Bogyo & Aimee Shen. Depositing organization: Stanford University. Publication: Simplified, enhanced protein purification using an inducible, autoprocessing enzyme tag. Shen A, Lupardus PJ, Morell M, Ponder EL, Sadaghiani AM, Garcia KC, Bogyo M. PLoS One. 2009 Dec 2;4(12):e8119. 10.1371/journal.pone.0008119 PubMed 19956581.
Backbone
  Vector backbone: pET22b
  Backbone manufacturer: Novagen
  Backbone size (bp): 6120
  Modifications to backbone: Vibrio cholerae MARTX toxin (rtxA, vc1451) cysteine protease domain (CPD) (amino acids 3442-3650) cloned into SacI and XhoI sites in backbone to create fusions with target protein of interest
  Vector type: Bacterial Expression
  Promoter: T7
  Tag / fusion protein: Vibrio cholerae MARTX toxin cysteine protease domain (CPD) (C terminal on backbone); 6xHis (C terminal on backbone)
Growth in bacteria
  Bacterial resistance: Ampicillin, 100 μg/mL
  Growth temperature: 37°C
  Growth strain: DH5alpha
  Copy number: Low Copy
Gene/Insert
  Cloning method: Restriction Enzyme
  Sequencing primers: 5′ T7 promoter; 3′ T7 terminator
Terms and licenses: Academic/Nonprofit Terms; Industry Terms: Not Available to Industry
Depositor comments: For protein purification, target protein of interest should be cloned into NdeI and SacI sites to create fusion with Vibrio cholerae MARTX toxin cysteine protease domain (CPD)
How to cite: pET22b-CPDSacI was a gift from Matthew Bogyo & Aimee Shen (Addgene plasmid # 38255 ; http://n2t.net/addgene:38255 ; RRID:Addgene_38255)
