[The description below was written by a language model from this plasmid's Addgene catalogue record and pLannotate feature annotations shown in this document.]
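Description:
pET22b-CPDSacI is an empty bacterial expression backbone derived from Novagen's pET22b, built for producing recombinant proteins in E. coli as C-terminal fusions to a self-cleaving protease tag. It carries the pBR322-type origin together with rop and the bom region, consistent with its listing as low copy, plus an f1 origin for single-stranded DNA production. Selection is by ampicillin through the bla gene. The short tetracycline-resistance fragments in the annotation are pBR322 remnants rather than a working marker.

The expression cassette runs from a T7 promoter with an adjacent lac operator and the T7 gene 10 ribosome binding site to the T7 terminator. A plasmid-borne lacI gene supplies repressor, so transcription is IPTG-inducible in hosts that provide T7 RNA polymerase. The cysteine protease domain (CPD) of the Vibrio cholerae MARTX toxin (rtxA, residues 3442–3650) was inserted between the SacI and XhoI sites, in frame with the vector's C-terminal His tag. That tag is recorded as 6xHis and appears in the annotation as an 18-nt fragment of a 9xHis feature.

According to the depositor, a gene of interest is cloned between NdeI and SacI to give a target–CPD–His fusion. In standard pET22b the NdeI site lies at the start codon, so this cloning would be expected to replace the pelB leader annotated upstream of the CPD.

The associated publication describes the CPD as an inducible, autoprocessing enzyme tag. The fusion can be captured through the His tag, and the CPD can then be triggered to release the target protein, which simplifies purification. The short "SET1" hit just before the terminator is probably an automated annotation match to vector sequence rather than a designed element.
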