Features (pLannotate 1.2.2; 20 found; start..end, strand, type, name):
     12..467     +  rep_origin     f1 ori (sequence partly withheld): f1 bacteriophage origin of replication; arrow indicates direction of (+) strand synthesis
    494..598     +  promoter       AmpR promoter: bla
    599..1459    +  CDS            AmpR: β-lactamase; bla; confers resistance to ampicillin, carbenicillin, and related antibiotics
   1630..2218    +  rep_origin     ori: high-copy-number ColE1/pMB1/pBR322/pUC origin of replication
   2404..2546    -  misc_feature   bom: basis of mobility region from pBR322
   2648..2839    -  CDS            rop: Rop protein, which maintains plasmids at low copy number; rop
   2856..3236    +  CDS            YPB1_ECOLX: Protein predicted: Swiss-Prot protein existence level 4. From Escherichia coli.
   3308..3599    -  CDS            TcR (fragment): tetracycline efflux protein; tet; confers resistance to tetracycline
   3614..3635    -  protein_bind   CAP binding site: CAP binding activates transcription in the presence of cAMP. E. coli catabolite activator protein
   3648..4730    -  CDS            lacI: lac repressor; lacI; The lac repressor binds to the lac operator to inhibit transcription in E. coli. This inhibition can be relieved by adding lactose or isopropyl-β-D-thiogalactopyranoside (IPTG).
   4731..4808    -  promoter       lacI promoter: lacI
   4816..5095    -  CDS            TcR (fragment): tetracycline efflux protein; tet; confers resistance to tetracycline
   5117..5135    +  promoter       T7 promoter: promoter for bacteriophage T7 RNA polymerase
   5136..5160    +  protein_bind   lac operator: The lac repressor binds to the lac operator to inhibit transcription in E. coli. This inhibition can be relieved by adding lactose or isopropyl-β-D-thiogalactopyranoside (IPTG). lac repressor encoded by lacI
   5175..5197    +  RBS            RBS: efficient ribosome binding site from bacteriophage T7 gene 10 (Olins and Rangwala, 1989)
   5205..5270    +  sig_peptide    pelB signal sequence: leader peptide for secretion; pelB (fragment)
   5306..5935    +  CDS            rtxA (fragment): MARTX_VIBCH - Also known as rtx From Vibrio cholerae serotype O1 (strain ATCC 39315 / El Tor Inaba N16961).
   5942..5959    +  CDS            9xHis (fragment): 9xHis affinity tag
   5969..6018    +  CDS            SET1 (fragment): solubility-enhancement tag derived from T7 phage gene 10B
   6026..6073    +  terminator     T7 terminator: transcription terminator for bacteriophage T7 RNA polymerase
>Addgene plasmid #38255 | pET22b-CPDSacI | depositor full sequence | sequence record 48318 | pET22b-CPDSacI sequence 6098 bps
TGGCGAATGGG
[124 nt withheld, positions 12-135]
C
[91 nt withheld, positions 137-227]
A
[49 nt withheld, positions 229-277]
CCTTTGACGTTGGAGTCCACGTTCTTT
[37 nt withheld, positions 305-341]
ACCCTATCTCGGTCTATTCTTTTGATTTATAAGGGATTTTGCCGATTTCGGCCTATTGGTTAAAAAATGA
GCTGATTTAACAAAAATTTAACGCGAATTTTAACAAAATATTAACGTTTACAATTTCAGGTGGCACTTTT
CGGGGAAATGTGCGCGGAACCCCTATTTGTTTATTTTTCTAAATACATTCAAATATGTATCCGCTCATGA
GACAATAACCCTGATAAATGCTTCAATAATATTGAAAAAGGAAGAGTATGAGTATTCAACATTTCCGTGT
CGCCCTTATTCCCTTTTTTGCGGCATTTTGCCTTCCTGTTTTTGCTCACCCAGAAACGCTGGTGAAAGTA
AAAGATGCTGAAGATCAGTTGGGTGCACGAGTGGGTTACATCGAACTGGATCTCAACAGCGGTAAGATCC
TTGAGAGTTTTCGCCCCGAAGAACGTTTTCCAATGATGAGCACTTTTAAAGTTCTGCTATGTGGCGCGGT
ATTATCCCGTATTGACGCCGGGCAAGAGCAACTCGGTCGCCGCATACACTATTCTCAGAATGACTTGGTT
GAGTACTCACCAGTCACAGAAAAGCATCTTACGGATGGCATGACAGTAAGAGAATTATGCAGTGCTGCCA
TAACCATGAGTGATAACACTGCGGCCAACTTACTTCTGACAACGATCGGAGGACCGAAGGAGCTAACCGC
TTTTTTGCACAACATGGGGGATCATGTAACTCGCCTTGATCGTTGGGAACCGGAGCTGAATGAAGCCATA
CCAAACGACGAGCGTGACACCACGATGCCTGCAGCAATGGCAACAACGTTGCGCAAACTATTAACTGGCG
AACTACTTACTCTAGCTTCCCGGCAACAATTAATAGACTGGATGGAGGCGGATAAAGTTGCAGGACCACT
TCTGCGCTCGGCCCTTCCGGCTGGCTGGTTTATTGCTGATAAATCTGGAGCCGGTGAGCGTGGGTCTCGC
GGTATCATTGCAGCACTGGGGCCAGATGGTAAGCCCTCCCGTATCGTAGTTATCTACACGACGGGGAGTC
AGGCAACTATGGATGAACGAAATAGACAGATCGCTGAGATAGGTGCCTCACTGATTAAGCATTGGTAACT
GTCAGACCAAGTTTACTCATATATACTTTAGATTGATTTAAAACTTCATTTTTAATTTAAAAGGATCTAG
GTGAAGATCCTTTTTGATAATCTCATGACCAAAATCCCTTAACGTGAGTTTTCGTTCCACTGAGCGTCAG
ACCCCGTAGAAAAGATCAAAGGATCTTCTTGAGATCCTTTTTTTCTGCGCGTAATCTGCTGCTTGCAAAC
AAAAAAACCACCGCTACCAGCGGTGGTTTGTTTGCCGGATCAAGAGCTACCAACTCTTTTTCCGAAGGTA
ACTGGCTTCAGCAGAGCGCAGATACCAAATACTGTCCTTCTAGTGTAGCCGTAGTTAGGCCACCACTTCA
AGAACTCTGTAGCACCGCCTACATACCTCGCTCTGCTAATCCTGTTACCAGTGGCTGCTGCCAGTGGCGA
TAAGTCGTGTCTTACCGGGTTGGACTCAAGACGATAGTTACCGGATAAGGCGCAGCGGTCGGGCTGAACG
GGGGGTTCGTGCACACAGCCCAGCTTGGAGCGAACGACCTACACCGAACTGAGATACCTACAGCGTGAGC
TATGAGAAAGCGCCACGCTTCCCGAAGGGAGAAAGGCGGACAGGTATCCGGTAAGCGGCAGGGTCGGAAC
AGGAGAGCGCACGAGGGAGCTTCCAGGGGGAAACGCCTGGTATCTTTATAGTCCTGTCGGGTTTCGCCAC
CTCTGACTTGAGCGTCGATTTTTGTGATGCTCGTCAGGGGGGCGGAGCCTATGGAAAAACGCCAGCAACG
CGGCCTTTTTACGGTTCCTGGCCTTTTGCTGGCCTTTTGCTCACATGTTCTTTCCTGCGTTATCCCCTGA
TTCTGTGGATAACCGTATTACCGCCTTTGAGTGAGCTGATACCGCTCGCCGCAGCCGAACGACCGAGCGC
AGCGAGTCAGTGAGCGAGGAAGCGGAAGAGCGCCTGATGCGGTATTTTCTCCTTACGCATCTGTGCGGTA
TTTCACACCGCATATATGGTGCACTCTCAGTACAATCTGCTCTGATGCCGCATAGTTAAGCCAGTATACA
CTCCGCTATCGCTACGTGACTGGGTCATGGCTGCGCCCCGACACCCGCCAACACCCGCTGACGCGCCCTG
ACGGGCTTGTCTGCTCCCGGCATCCGCTTACAGACAAGCTGTGACCGTCTCCGGGAGCTGCATGTGTCAG
AGGTTTTCACCGTCATCACCGAAACGCGCGAGGCAGCTGCGGTAAAGCTCATCAGCGTGGTCGTGAAGCG
ATTCACAGATGTCTGCCTGTTCATCCGCGTCCAGCTCGTTGAGTTTCTCCAGAAGCGTTAATGTCTGGCT
TCTGATAAAGCGGGCCATGTTAAGGGCGGTTTTTTCCTGTTTGGTCACTGATGCCTCCGTGTAAGGGGGA
TTTCTGTTCATGGGGGTAATGATACCGATGAAACGAGAGAGGATGCTCACGATACGGGTTACTGATGATG
AACATGCCCGGTTACTGGAACGTTGTGAGGGTAAACAACTGGCGGTATGGATGCGGCGGGACCAGAGAAA
AATCACTCAGGGTCAATGCCAGCGCTTCGTTAATACAGATGTAGGTGTTCCACAGGGTAGCCAGCAGCAT
CCTGCGATGCAGATCCGGAACATAATGGTGCAGGGCGCTGACTTCCGCGTTTCCAGACTTTACGAAACAC
GGAAACCGAAGACCATTCATGTTGTTGCTCAGGTCGCAGACGTTTTGCAGCAGCAGTCGCTTCACGTTCG
CTCGCGTATCGGTGATTCATTCTGCTAACCAGTAAGGCAACCCCGCCAGCCTAGCCGGGTCCTCAACGAC
AGGAGCACGATCATGCGCACCCGTGGGGCCGCCATGCCGGCGATAATGGCCTGCTTCTCGCCGAAACGTT
TGGTGGCGGGACCAGTGACGAAGGCTTGAGCGAGGGCGTGCAAGATTCCGAATACCGCAAGCGACAGGCC
GATCATCGTCGCGCTCCAGCGAAAGCGGTCCTCGCCGAAAATGACCCAGAGCGCTGCCGGCACCTGTCCT
ACGAGTTGCATGATAAAGAAGACAGTCATAAGTGCGGCGACGATAGTCATGCCCCGCGCCCACCGGAAGG
AGCTGACTGGGTTGAAGGCTCTCAAGGGCATCGGTCGAGATCCCGGTGCCTAATGAGTGAGCTAACTTAC
ATTAATTGCGTTGCGCTCACTGCCCGCTTTCCAGTCGGGAAACCTGTCGTGCCAGCTGCATTAATGAATC
GGCCAACGCGCGGGGAGAGGCGGTTTGCGTATTGGGCGCCAGGGTGGTTTTTCTTTTCACCAGTGAGACG
GGCAACAGCTGATTGCCCTTCACCGCCTGGCCCTGAGAGAGTTGCAGCAAGCGGTCCACGCTGGTTTGCC
CCAGCAGGCGAAAATCCTGTTTGATGGTGGTTAACGGCGGGATATAACATGAGCTGTCTTCGGTATCGTC
GTATCCCACTACCGAGATATCCGCACCAACGCGCAGCCCGGACTCGGTAATGGCGCGCATTGCGCCCAGC
GCCATCTGATCGTTGGCAACCAGCATCGCAGTGGGAACGATGCCCTCATTCAGCATTTGCATGGTTTGTT
GAAAACCGGACATGGCACTCCAGTCGCCTTCCCGTTCCGCTATCGGCTGAATTTGATTGCGAGTGAGATA
TTTATGCCAGCCAGCCAGACGCAGACGCGCCGAGACAGAACTTAATGGGCCCGCTAACAGCGCGATTTGC
TGGTGACCCAATGCGACCAGATGCTCCACGCCCAGTCGCGTACCGTCTTCATGGGAGAAAATAATACTGT
TGATGGGTGTCTGGTCAGAGACATCAAGAAATAACGCCGGAACATTAGTGCAGGCAGCTTCCACAGCAAT
GGCATCCTGGTCATCCAGCGGATAGTTAATGATCAGCCCACTGACGCGTTGCGCGAGAAGATTGTGCACC
GCCGCTTTACAGGCTTCGACGCCGCTTCGTTCTACCATCGACACCACCACGCTGGCACCCAGTTGATCGG
CGCGAGATTTAATCGCCGCGACAATTTGCGACGGCGCGTGCAGGGCCAGACTGGAGGTGGCAACGCCAAT
CAGCAACGACTGTTTGCCCGCCAGTTGTTGTGCCACGCGGTTGGGAATGTAATTCAGCTCCGCCATCGCC
GCTTCCACTTTTTCCCGCGTTTTCGCAGAAACGTGGCTGGCCTGGTTCACCACGCGGGAAACGGTCTGAT
AAGAGACACCGGCATACTCTGCGACATCGTATAACGTTACTGGTTTCACATTCACCACCCTGAATTGACT
CTCTTCCGGGCGCTATCATGCCATACCGCGAAAGGTTTTGCGCCATTCGATGGTGTCCGGGATCTCGACG
CTCTCCCTTATGCGACTCCTGCATTAGGAAGCAGCCCAGTAGTAGGTTGAGGCCGTTGAGCACCGCCGCC
GCAAGGAATGGTGCATGCAAGGAGATGGCGCCCAACAGTCCCCCGGCCACGGGGCCTGCCACCATACCCA
CGCCGAAACAAGCGCTCATGAGCCCGAAGTGGCGAGCCCGATCTTCCCCATCGGTGATGTCGGCGATATA
GGCGCCAGCAACCGCACCTGTGGCGCCGGTGATGCCGGCCACGATGCGTCCGGCGTAGAGGATCGAGATC
TCGATCCCGCGAAATTAATACGACTCACTATAGGGGAATTGTGAGCGGATAACAATTCCCCTCTAGAAAT
AATTTTGTTTAACTTTAAGAAGGAGATATACATATGAAATACCTGCTGCCGACCGCTGCTGCTGGTCTGC
TGCTCCTCGCTGCCCAGCCGGCGATGGCCATGGATATCGGAATTAATTCGGATCCGAATTCGAGCTCGCG
GATGGAAAAATACTCCATAATCAAAATGTTAATAGCTGGGGCCCGATTACGGTTACACCAACGACAGATG
GTGGTGAAACCCGCTTCGACGGTCAAATCATCGTTCAAATGGAAAACGACCCGGTAGTAGCAAAAGCGGC
AGCCAATTTAGCAGGTAAACATGCTGAAAGCAGTGTGGTGGTGCAGCTCGATTCAGACGGCAACTATCGC
GTGGTGTATGGCGATCCGTCAAAACTGGATGGAAAGCTACGTTGGCAGTTGGTGGGGCATGGTCGCGACC
ACTCAGAAACTAACAATACTCGCTTAAGTGGTTACAGTGCCGATGAGTTGGCCGTGAAATTGGCCAAGTT
CCAACAGTCGTTTAATCAAGCCGAAAACATCAACAACAAACCGGATCACATCAGTATTGTTGGTTGTTCT
TTGGTGAGTGACGACAAGCAAAAAGGCTTTGGTCATCAGTTTATTAACGCGATGGATGCGAATGGTCTTC
GTGTCGATGTCTCTGTTCGTAGTTCTGAACTGGCCGTAGACGAGGCGGGACGTAAGCATACCAAGGACGC
GAATGGCGATTGGGTTCAAAAGGCAGAAAACAACAAAGTTTCGCTAAGCTGGGACGCGCAAGGTCTCGAG
CACCACCACCACCACCACTGAGATCCGGCTGCTAACAAAGCCCGAAAGGAAGCTGAGTTGGCTGCTGCCA
CCGCTGAGCAATAACTAGCATAACCCCTTGGGGCCTCTAAACGGGTCTTGAGGGGTTTTTTGCTGAAAGG
AGGAACTATATCCGGAT
