>Addgene plasmid #38255 | pET22b-CPDSacI | addgene partial sequence | sequence record 49633 | T7term 5'-GCTAGTTATTGCTCAGCGG-3'
GTTAGCAGCCGGATCTCAGTGGTGGTGGTGGTGGTGCTCGAGACCTTGCGCGTCCCAGCTTAGCGAAACT
TTGTTGTTTTCTGCCTTTTGAACCCAATCGCCATTCGCGTCCTTGGTATGCTTACGTCCCGCCTCGTCTA
CGGCCAGTTCAGAACTACGAACAGAGACATCGACACGAAGACCATTCGCATCCATCGCGTTAATAAACTG
ATGACCAAAGCCTTTTTGCTTGTCGTCACTCACCAAAGAACAACCAACAATACTGATGTGATCCGGTTTG
TTGTTGATGTTTTCGGCTTGATTAAACGACTGTTGGAACTTGGCCAATTTCACGGCCAACTCATCGGCAC
TGTAACCACTTAAGCGAGTATTGTTAGTTTCTGAGTGGTCGCGACCATGCCCCACCAACTGCCAACGTAG
CTTTCCATCCAGTTTTGACGGATCGCCATACACCACGCGATAGTTGCCGTCTGAATCGAGCTGCACCACC
ACACTGCTTTCAGCATGTTTACCTGCTAAATTGGCTGCCGCTTTTGCTACTACCGGGTCGTTTTCCATTT
GAACGATGATTTGACCGTCGAAGCGGGTTTCACCACCATCTGTCGTTGGTGTAACCGTAATCGGGCCCCA
GCTATTAACATTTTGATTATGGAGTATTTTTCCATCCGCGAGCTCGAATTCGGATCCGAATTAATTCCGA
TATCCATGGCCATCGCCGGCTGGGCAGCGAGGAGCAGCAGACCAGCAGCAGCGGTCGGCAGCAGGTATTT
CATATGTATATCTCCTTCTT
